Addgene plasmid #187501: AF_URA3
Purpose: L0 donor AF - URA3 selectable marker from yeast
Depositing lab: Bernardo Pollak. Publication: Universal loop assembly: open, efficient and cross-kingdom DNA fabrication. Pollak B, Matute T, Nunez I, Cerda A, Lopez C, Vargas V, Kan A, Bielinski V, von Dassow P, Dupont CL, Federici F. Synth Biol (Oxf). 2020;5(1):ysaa001. doi: 10.1093/synbio/ysaa001. Epub 2020 Feb 5. PubMed 32161816.
Backbone
  Vector backbone: pL0R
  Vector type: Synthetic Biology
Growth in bacteria
  Bacterial resistance: Spectinomycin, 50 μg/mL
  Growth temperature: 37°C
  Growth strain: DH5alpha
  Copy number: High Copy
Gene/Insert
  Gene/Insert name: URA3
  Species: Synthetic
  Mutation: -
  Cloning method: Restriction Enzyme; 5′ cloning site BsaI (destroyed during cloning); 3′ cloning site BsaI (destroyed during cloning)
How to cite: AF_URA3 was a gift from Bernardo Pollak (Addgene plasmid # 187501)
