[The description below was written by a language model from this plasmid's Addgene catalogue record and pLannotate feature annotations shown in this document.]
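Description:
AF_URA3 is a Level 0 (L0) donor part plasmid for the Universal Loop assembly system, a Type IIS restriction enzyme-based method for hierarchical DNA fabrication across different host kingdoms. It is built on the pL0R synthetic-biology backbone and is about 3.1 kb in total. It is propagated in E. coli from a high-copy ColE1/pUC-type origin of replication and is selected with spectinomycin through the aadA aminoglycoside adenylyltransferase gene. The annotation also picks up a short remnant of a pUC18/19 multiple cloning site and a small fragment resembling the Tn5 transposase coding sequence just upstream of aadA. Both appear to be backbone remnants rather than functional elements.

The payload is the Saccharomyces cerevisiae URA3 selectable marker, recorded as a synthetic insert. It consists of the URA3 coding sequence, which spans the numbering origin of the circular record, preceded in the same reverse orientation by a fragment of the native URA3 promoter. URA3 encodes orotidine-5'-phosphate decarboxylase, which restores uracil prototrophy in ura3 yeast strains and can be counterselected with 5-fluoroorotic acid. The "AF" in the name and purpose line designates the part type, presumably the flanking assembly overhangs for a part delivered as a complete unit, though the record does not define this. The insert was cloned through BsaI sites that were destroyed in the process. No terminator is annotated separately. The plasmid carries no yeast origin or centromere, so it serves as a source of a standardised URA3 marker module for assembly into higher-level Loop constructs rather than as a yeast vector in its own right.
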