Features (pLannotate 1.2.2; 6 found; start..end, strand, type, name):
    172..348     -  promoter       URA3 promoter (fragment): S. cerevisiae URA3
    615..647     +  misc_feature   MCS (fragment): pUC18/19 multiple cloning site
    648..764     +  CDS            tnpA (fragment): TN5P_ECOLX - Also known as tnp. Experimental evidence at protein level: Swiss-Prot protein existence level 1. Mediates transposition of transposon Tn5 by a 'cut and paste' mechanism. First, the monomeric transposase binds the 19 bp inverted DNA repeats flanking the transposon. Then, dimerization of the DNA- bound transposase creates a synaptic DNA complex. After nicking of the first DNA strand, excision of the transposon proceeds through a series of intermediates. The transposase then mediates the insertion of the transposon at a new site by strand transfer. The activity of the wild- type tran
    796..1584    +  CDS            aadA: S3AD_ECOLX - Experimental evidence at protein level: Swiss-Prot protein existence level 1. Mediates bacterial resistance to the antibiotics streptomycin and spectinomycin. From Escherichia coli.
   1678..2266    +  rep_origin     ori: high-copy-number ColE1/pMB1/pBR322/pUC origin of replication
   2487..171     -  CDS            URA3 (across the origin): orotidine-5'-phosphate decarboxylase, required for uracil biosynthesis; S. cerevisiae URA3; yeast auxotrophic marker, counterselectable with 5-fluoroorotic acid (5-FOA)
>Addgene plasmid #187501 | AF_URA3 | addgene full sequence | sequence record 368414 | Addgene NGS Result
TAAACAAATTTTGGGACCTAATGCTTCAACTAACTCCAGTAATTCCTTGGTGGTACGAACATCCAATGAA
GCACACAAGTTTGTTTGCTTTTCGTGCATGATATTAAATAGCTTGGCAGCAACAGGACTAGGATGAGTAG
CAGCACGTTCCTTATATGTAGCTTTCGACATGATTTATCTTCGTTTCCTGCACGTTTTTGTTCTGTGCAG
TTGGGTTAAGAATACTGGGCAATTTCATGTTTCTTCAACACTACATATGCGTATATATACCAATCTAAGT
CTGTGCTCCTTCCTTCGTTCTTCCTTCTGTTCGGAGATTACCGAATCAAAAAAATTTCAAGGAAACCGCT
CCTGAGACCTGAGACGAGACGAGACAGCCTGAGAATGGATGCGAGTAATGAGCTCGGCACAAAATCACCA
CTCGATACAGGCAGCCCATCAGTCCGGGACGGCGTCAGCGGGAGAGCCGTTGTAAGGCGGCAGACTTTGC
TCATGTTACCGATGCTATTCGGAAGAACGGCAACTAAGCTGCCGGGTTTGAAACACGGATGATCTCGCGG
AGGGTAGCATGTTGATTGTAACGATGACAGAGCGTTGCTGCCTGTGATCACCGCTCCTCTAGAGTCGACT
TGCAGGCATGCAAGCTTAGCAAGCGAACCGGAATTGCCAGCTGGGGCGCCCTCTGGTAAGGTTGGGAAGC
CCTGCAAAGTAAACTGGATGGCTTTCTTGCCGCCAAGGATCTGATGGCGCAGGGGATCAATATCTGATCA
AGAGACAGGATGAGGATCGTTTCGCATGAGGGAAGCGGTGATCGCCGAAGTATCGACTCAACTATCAGAG
GTAGTTGGCGTCATCGAGCGCCATCTCGAACCGACGTTGCTGGCCGTACATTTGTACGGCTCCGCAGTGG
ATGGCGGCCTGAAGCCACACAGTGATATTGATTTGCTGGTTACGGTGACCGTAAGGCTTGATGAAACAAC
GCGGCGAGCTTTGATCAACGACCTTTTGGAAACTTCGGCTTCCCCTGGAGAGAGTGAGATTCTCCGCGCT
GTAGAAGTCACCATTGTTGTGCACGACGACATCATTCCGTGGCGTTATCCAGCTAAGCGCGAACTGCAAT
TTGGAGAATGGCAGCGCAATGACATTCTTGCTGGTATCTTCGAGCCAGCCACGATCGACATTGATCTGGC
TATCTTGCTGACAAAAGCAAGAGAACATAGCGTTGCCTTGGTAGGTCCAGCGGCGGAGGAACTCTTTGAT
CCGGTTCCTGAACAGGATCTATTTGAGGCGCTAAATGAAACCTTAACGCTATGGAACTCGCCGCCCGACT
GGGCTGGCGATGAGCGAAATGTAGTGCTTACGTTGTCCCGCATTTGGTACAGCGCAGTAACCGGCAAAAT
CGCGCCGAAGGATGTCGCTGCCGACTGGGCAATGGAGCGCCTGCCGGCCCAGTATCAGCCCGTCATACTT
GAAGCTAGACAGGCTTATCTTGGACAAGAAGAAGATCGCTTGGCCTCGCGCGCAGATCAGTTGGAAGAAT
TTGTCCACTACGTGAAAGGCGAGATCACCAAGGTAGTCGGCAAATAATAATCACCTAGAATGCATGACCA
AAATCCCTTAACGTGAGTTTTCGTTCCACTGAGCGTCAGACCCCGTAGAAAAGATCAAAGGATCTTCTTG
AGATCCTTTTTTTCTGCGCGTAATCTGCTGCTTGCAAACAAAAAAACCACCGCTACCAGCGGTGGTTTGT
TTGCCGGATCAAGAGCTACCAACTCTTTTTCCGAAGGTAACTGGCTTCAGCAGAGCGCAGATACCAAATA
CTGTTCTTCTAGTGTAGCCGTAGTTAGGCCACCACTTCAAGAACTCTGTAGCACCGCCTACATACCTCGC
TCTGCTAATCCTGTTACCAGTGGCTGCTGCCAGTGGCGATAAGTCGTGTCTTACCGGGTTGGACTCAAGA
CGATAGTTACCGGATAAGGCGCAGCGGTCGGGCTGAACGGGGGGTTCGTGCACACAGCCCAGCTTGGAGC
GAACGACCTACACCGAACTGAGATACCTACAGCGTGAGCTATGAGAAAGCGCCACGCTTCCCGAAGGGAG
AAAGGCGGACAGGTATCCGGTAAGCGGCAGGGTCGGAACAGGAGAGCGCACGAGGGAGCTTCCAGGGGGA
AACGCCTGGTATCTTTATAGTCCTGTCGGGTTTCGCCACCTCTGACTTGAGCGTCGATTTTTGTGATGCT
CGTCAGGGGGGCGGAGCCTATGGAAAAACGCCAGCAACGCGGCCTTTTTACGGTTCCTGGCCTTTTGCTG
GCCTTTTGCTCACATGTTCTTTCCTGCGTTATCCCCTGATTCTGTGGGTGGAAGGGCTCGGAGTTGTGGT
AATCTATGTATCCTGGTGGTCTCAAGCGGGGTAATAACTGATATAATTAAATTGAAGCTCTAATTTGTGA
GTTTAGTATACATGCATTTACTTATAATACAGTTTTTTAGTTTTGCTGGCCGCATCTTCTCAAATATGCT
TCCCAGCCTGCTTTTCTGTAACGTTCACCCTCTACCTTAGCATCCCTTCCCTTTGCAAATAGTCCTCTTC
CAACAATAATAATGTCAGATCCTGTAGAAACCACATCATCCACGGTTCTATACTGTTGACCCAATGCATC
TCCCTTGTCATCTAAACCCACACCGGGTGTCATAATCAACCAATCGTAACCTTCATCTCTTCCACCCATG
TCTCTTTGAGCAATAAAGCCGATAACAAAATCTTTGTCGCTTTTCGCAATGTCAACAGTACCCTTAGTAT
ATTCTCCAGTAGATAGGGAGCCCTTGCATGACAATTCTGCTAACATCAAAAGGCCTCTAGGTTCCTTTGT
TACTTCTTCTGCCGCCTGCTTCAAACCGCTAACAATACCTGGGCCCACCACACCGTGTGCATTCGTAATG
TCTGCCCATTCTGCTATTCTGTATACACCCGCAGAGTACTGCAATTTGACTGTATTACCAATGTCAGCAA
ATTTTCTGTCCTCGAAGAGTAAAAAATTGTACTTGGCGGATAATGCCTTTAGCGGCTTAACTGTGCCCTC
CATGGAAAAATCAGTCAAGATATCCACATGTGTTTTTAG
